Addgene plasmid #140095: pJR85
Purpose: Lentiviral CRISPR guide vector expressing a eGFP-NT2 sgRNA with cs1 incorporated in the loop of the sgRNA constant region. BsmBI sites were removed to allow for programmed dual sgRNA library cloning.
Depositing lab: Jonathan Weissman. Depositing organization: University of California, San Francisco (UCSF). Publication: Combinatorial single-cell CRISPR screens by direct guide RNA capture and targeted sequencing. Replogle JM, Norman TM, Xu A, Hussmann JA, Chen J, Cogan JZ, Meer EJ, Terry JM, Riordan DP, Srinivas N, Fiddes IT, Arthur JG, Alvarado LJ, Pfeiffer KA, Mikkelsen TS, Weissman JS, Adamson B. Nat Biotechnol. 2020 Aug;38(8):954-961. doi: 10.1038/s41587-020-0470-y. Epub 2020 Mar 30. PubMed 32231336.
Backbone
  Vector backbone: pBA904
  Total vector size (bp): 8914
  Modifications to backbone: pJR85 has two BsmBI sites mutated by site-directed mutagenesis, therefore enabling programmed dual-guide cloning.
  Vector type: Mammalian Expression, Lentiviral, CRISPR
  Selectable markers: Puromycin ; BFP
Growth in bacteria
  Bacterial resistance: Ampicillin, 100 μg/mL
  Growth temperature: 37°C
  Growth strain: NEB Stable
  Copy number: Low Copy
Gene/Insert
  Gene/Insert name: sgRNA with cs1 in stem loop 2 of the constant region
  Species: Synthetic
Terms and licenses: Academic/Nonprofit Terms; Industry Terms: Not Available to Industry
How to cite: pJR85 was a gift from Jonathan Weissman (Addgene plasmid # 140095 ; http://n2t.net/addgene:140095 ; RRID:Addgene_140095)
