[The description below was written by a language model from this plasmid's Addgene catalogue record and pLannotate feature annotations shown in this document.]
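Description:
pJR85 is a lentiviral CRISPR guide RNA expression vector built on the pBA904 backbone and intended for delivery into mammalian cells. It is propagated in E. coli through a ColE1/pUC-type origin with ampicillin selection (AmpR under its bla promoter); the catalogue entry nonetheless lists it as low copy. The viral portion follows a third-generation-style layout: a CMV enhancer/promoter drives genomic RNA production from a truncated HIV-1 5' LTR, followed by the Ψ packaging signal with a gag fragment, the RRE for Rev-dependent nuclear export, and the cPPT/CTS. A WPRE, nef-derived sequence and a second truncated LTR close the transfer cassette.

The payload is a synthetic sgRNA carrying the eGFP-NT2 targeting sequence, which the annotation tool picked up as a short match to a Venus/GFP-family fragment. Its S. pyogenes constant region is modified to contain capture sequence 1 (cs1) in a loop (stem loop 2 according to the insert field). This explains why the scaffold is annotated only as two separated tracrRNA/scaffold fragments. The promoter driving the sgRNA is neither annotated in the feature table nor stated in the record. Downstream, an EF-1α promoter expresses puromycin N-acetyltransferase and TagBFP, giving both drug selection and fluorescent tracking of transduced cells. The linker between the two coding sequences is not annotated. Two loxP sites in the same orientation flank the sgRNA and marker cassette, which would in principle permit Cre-mediated excision.

Relative to pBA904, two BsmBI sites were removed by site-directed mutagenesis so that the vector can accept programmed dual-sgRNA libraries. The associated work concerns combinatorial single-cell CRISPR screens with direct guide RNA capture, the purpose of the cs1 element. The sequenced record (8,903 nt) is slightly shorter than the listed size of 8,914 bp.
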