Features (pLannotate 1.2.2; 25 found; start..end, strand, type, name):
     31..83      -  misc_feature   bom (fragment): basis of mobility region from pBR322
    238..617     +  enhancer       CMV enhancer: human cytomegalovirus immediate early enhancer
    618..817     +  promoter       CMV promoter: human cytomegalovirus (CMV) immediate early promoter
    835..1015    +  LTR            5' LTR (truncated): truncated 5' long terminal repeat (LTR) from HIV-1
   1062..1187    +  misc_feature   HIV-1 Ψ: packaging signal of human immunodeficiency virus type 1
   1171..1509    +  CDS            HIV-1 gag (fragment): gag protein from human immunodeficiency virus 1; gag
   1684..1917    +  misc_feature   RRE: The Rev response element (RRE) of HIV-1 allows for Rev-dependent mRNA export from the nucleus to the cytoplasm.
   2294..2394    +  CDS            Rev (fragment): human immunodeficiency virus 1 (HIV-1) Rev protein; rev; enhances nuclear export of unspliced and incompletely spliced viral mRNAs
   2444..2561    +  misc_feature   cPPT/CTS: central polypurine tract and central termination sequence of HIV-1
   2814..2847    +  protein_bind   loxP: Cre-mediated recombination occurs in the 8-bp core sequence (GCATACAT). Cre recombinase
   2934..2953    -  CDS            VN155(I152L) (fragment): improved N-terminal fragment of mVenus for use in bimolecular fluorescence complementation (BiFC) (Kodama and Hu, 2010)
   2972..3016    +  misc_RNA       tracrRNA (fragment): trans-activating CRISPR RNA for the Streptococcus pyogenes CRISPR/Cas9 system
   3046..3065    +  misc_RNA       gRNA scaffold (fragment): guide RNA scaffold for the Streptococcus pyogenes CRISPR/Cas9 system
   3130..4301    +  promoter       EF-1α promoter: strong constitutive promoter for human elongation factor EF-1α
   4313..4909    +  CDS            PuroR: puromycin N-acetyltransferase; pac from Streptomyces alboniger; confers resistance to puromycin
   4985..5683    +  CDS            TagBFP: monomeric blue fluorescent protein mammalian codon-optimized
   5703..5736    +  protein_bind   loxP: Cre-mediated recombination occurs in the 8-bp core sequence (GCATACAT). Cre recombinase
   5769..5792    +  misc_feature   MCS (fragment): pBluescript multiple cloning site
   5792..6380    +  misc_feature   WPRE: woodchuck hepatitis virus posttranscriptional regulatory element
   6381..6400    +  misc_feature   MCS (fragment): pBluescript multiple cloning site
   6402..6902    +  CDS            nef (fragment): NEF_HV1LA - Experimental evidence at protein level: Swiss-Prot protein existence level 1. Extracellular Nef protein targets CD4(+) T-lymphocytes for apoptosis by interacting with CXCR4 surface receptors. From Human immunodeficiency virus type 1 group M subtype B (isolate Lai) (HIV-1).
   6909..7089    +  LTR            5' LTR (truncated): truncated 5' long terminal repeat (LTR) from HIV-1
   7151..7739    -  rep_origin     ori: high-copy-number ColE1/pMB1/pBR322/pUC origin of replication
   7910..8770    -  CDS            AmpR: β-lactamase; bla; confers resistance to ampicillin, carbenicillin, and related antibiotics
   8771..8875    -  promoter       AmpR promoter: bla
>Addgene plasmid #140095 | pJR85 | addgene full sequence | sequence record 292013 | Addgene NGS Result
GTCGACGGATCGGGAGATCTCCCGATCCCCTATGGTGCACTCTCAGTACAATCTGCTCTGATGCCGCATA
GTTAAGCCAGTATCTGCTCCCTGCTTGTGTGTTGGAGGTCGCTGAGTAGTGCGCGAGCAAAATTTAAGCT
ACAACAAGGCAAGGCTTGACCGACAATTGCATGAAGAATCTGCTTAGGGTTAGGCGTTTTGCGCTGCTTC
GCGATGTACGGGCCAGATATACGCGTTGACATTGATTATTGACTAGTTATTAATAGTAATCAATTACGGG
GTCATTAGTTCATAGCCCATATATGGAGTTCCGCGTTACATAACTTACGGTAAATGGCCCGCCTGGCTGA
CCGCCCAACGACCCCCGCCCATTGACGTCAATAATGACGTATGTTCCCATAGTAACGCCAATAGGGACTT
TCCATTGACGTCAATGGGTGGAGTATTTACGGTAAACTGCCCACTTGGCAGTACATCAAGTGTATCATAT
GCCAAGTACGCCCCCTATTGACGTCAATGACGGTAAATGGCCCGCCTGGCATTATGCCCAGTACATGACC
TTATGGGACTTTCCTACTTGGCAGTACATCTACGTATTAGTCATCGCTATTACCATGGTGATGCGGTTTT
GGCAGTACATCAATGGGCGTGGATAGCGGTTTGACTCACGGGGATTTCCAAGTCTCCACCCCATTGACGT
CAATGGGAGTTTGTTTTGGCACCAAAATCAACGGGACTTTCCAAAATGTCGTAACAACTCCGCCCCATTG
ACGCAAATGGGCGGTAGGCGTGTACGGTGGGAGGTCTATATAAGCAGCGCGTTTTGCCTGTACTGGGTCT
CTCTGGTTAGACCAGATCTGAGCCTGGGAGCTCTCTGGCTAACTAGGGAACCCACTGCTTAAGCCTCAAT
AAAGCTTGCCTTGAGTGCTTCAAGTAGTGTGTGCCCGTCTGTTGTGTGACTCTGGTAACTAGAGATCCCT
CAGACCCTTTTAGTCAGTGTGGAAAATCTCTAGCAGTGGCGCCCGAACAGGGACTTGAAAGCGAAAGGGA
AACCAGAGGAGCTCTCTCGACGCAGGACTCGGCTTGCTGAAGCGCGCACGGCAAGAGGCGAGGGGCGGCG
ACTGGTGAGTACGCCAAAAATTTTGACTAGCGGAGGCTAGAAGGAGAGAGATGGGTGCGAGAGCGTCAGT
ATTAAGCGGGGGAGAATTAGATCGCGATGGGAAAAAATTCGGTTAAGGCCAGGGGGAAAGAAAAAATATA
AATTAAAACATATAGTATGGGCAAGCAGGGAGCTAGAACGATTCGCAGTTAATCCTGGCCTGTTAGAAAC
ATCAGAAGGCTGTAGACAAATACTGGGACAGCTACAACCATCCCTTCAGACAGGATCAGAAGAACTTAGA
TCATTATATAATACAGTAGCAACCCTCTATTGTGTGCATCAAAGGATAGAGATAAAAGACACCAAGGAAG
CTTTAGACAAGATAGAGGAAGAGCAAAACAAAAGTAAGACCACCGCACAGCAAGCGGCCGGCCGCTGATC
TTCAGACCTGGAGGAGGAGATATGAGGGACAATTGGAGAAGTGAATTATATAAATATAAAGTAGTAAAAA
TTGAACCATTAGGAGTAGCACCCACCAAGGCAAAGAGAAGAGTGGTGCAGAGAGAAAAAAGAGCAGTGGG
AATAGGAGCTTTGTTCCTTGGGTTCTTGGGAGCAGCAGGAAGCACTATGGGCGCAGCGTCAATGACGCTG
ACGGTACAGGCCAGACAATTATTGTCTGGTATAGTGCAGCAGCAGAACAATTTGCTGAGGGCTATTGAGG
CGCAACAGCATCTGTTGCAACTCACAGTCTGGGGCATCAAGCAGCTCCAGGCAAGAATCCTGGCTGTGGA
AAGATACCTAAAGGATCAACAGCTCCTGGGGATTTGGGGTTGCTCTGGAAAACTCATTTGCACCACTGCT
GTGCCTTGGAATGCTAGTTGGAGTAATAAATCTCTGGAACAGATTTGGAATCACACGACCTGGATGGAGT
GGGACAGAGAAATTAACAATTACACAAGCTTAATACACTCCTTAATTGAAGAATCGCAAAACCAGCAAGA
AAAGAATGAACAAGAATTATTGGAATTAGATAAATGGGCAAGTTTGTGGAATTGGTTTAACATAACAAAT
TGGCTGTGGTATATAAAATTATTCATAATGATAGTAGGAGGCTTGGTAGGTTTAAGAATAGTTTTTGCTG
TACTTTCTATAGTGAATAGAGTTAGGCAGGGATATTCACCATTATCGTTTCAGACCCACCTCCCAACCCC
GAGGGGACCCGACAGGCCCGAAGGAATAGAAGAAGAAGGTGGAGAGAGAGACAGAGACAGATCCATTCGA
TTAGTGAACGGATCGGCACTGCGTGCGCCAATTCTGCAGACAAATGGCAGTATTCATCCACAATTTTAAA
AGAAAAGGGGGGATTGGGGGGTACAGTGCAGGGGAAAGAATAGTAGACATAATAGCAACAGACATACAAA
CTAAAGAATTACAAAAACAAATTACAAAAATTCAAAATTTTCGGGTTTATTACAGGGACAGCAGAGATCC
AGTTTGGTTAGTACCGGGCCCGCTCTAGAGATCCGACGCGCCATCTCTAGGCCCGCGCCGGCCCCCTCGC
ACGGACTTGTGGGAGAAGCTCGGCTACTCCCCTGCCCCGGTTAATTTGCATATAATATTTCCTAGTAACT
ATAGAGGCTTAATGTGCGATAAAAGACAGATAATCTGTTCTTTTTAATACTAGCTACATTTTACATGATA
GGCTTGGATTTCTATAACTTCGTATAGCATACATTATACGAAGTTATAAACAGCACAAAAGGAAACTCAC
CCTAACTGTAAAGTAATTGTGTGTTTTGAGACTATAAGTATCCCTTGGAGAACCACCTTGTTGGACCAGG
ATGGGCACCACCCGTTTAAGAGCTAAGCTGGAAACAGCATAGCAAGTTTAAATAAGGCTAGTCCGTTATC
AACTTGGCCGCTTTAAGGCCGGTCCTAGCAAGGCCAAGTGGCACCGAGTCGGTGCTTTTTTTCTCGAGTA
CTAGGATCCATTAGGCGGCCGCGTGGATAACCGTATTACCGCCATGCATGTGCCCGTCAGTGGGCAGAGC
GCACATCGCCCACAGTCCCCGAGAAGTTGGGGGGAGGGGTCGGCAATTGAACCGGTGCCTAGAGAAGGTG
GCGCGGGGTAAACTGGGAAAGTGATGTCGTGTACTGGCTCCGCCTTTTTCCCGAGGGTGGGGGAGAACCG
TATATAAGTGCAGTAGTCGCCGTGAACGTTCTTTTTCGCAACGGGTTTGCCGCCAGAACACAGGTAAGTG
CCGTGTGTGGTTCCCGCGGGCCTGGCCTCTTTACGGGTTATGGCCCTTGCGTGCCTTGAATTACTTCCAC
CTGGCTGCAGTACGTGATTCTTGATCCCGAGCTTCGGGTTGGAAGTGGGTGGGAGAGTTCGAGGCCTTGC
GCTTAAGGAGCCCCTTCGCCTCGTGCTTGAGTTGAGGCCTGGCCTGGGCGCTGGGGCCGCCGCGTGCGAA
TCTGGTGGCACCTTCGCGCCTGTCTCGCTGCTTTCGATAAGTCTCTAGCCATTTAAAATTTTTGATGACC
TGCTGCGACGCTTTTTTTCTGGCAAGATAGTCTTGTAAATGCGGGCCAAGATCTGCACACTGGTATTTCG
GTTTTTGGGGCCGCGGGCGGCGACGGGGCCCGTGCGTCCCAGCGCACATGTTCGGCGAGGCGGGGCCTGC
GAGCGCGGCCACCGAGAATCGGACGGGGGTAGTCTCAAGCTGGCCGGCCTGCTCTGGTGCCTGGCCTCGC
GCCGCCGTGTATCGCCCCGCCCTGGGCGGCAAGGCTGGCCCGGTCGGCACCAGTTGCGTGAGCGGAAAGA
TGGCCGCTTCCCGGCCCTGCTGCAGGGAGCTCAAAATGGAGGACGCGGCGCTCGGGAGAGCGGGCGGGTG
AGTCACCCACACAAAGGAAAAGGGCCTTTCCGTCCTCAGCCGTCGCTTCATGTGACTCCACGGAGTACCG
GGCGCCGTCCAGGCACCTCGATTAGTTCTCGCGCTTTTGGAGTACGTCGTCTTTAGGTTGGGGGGAGGGG
TTTTATGCGATGGAGTTTCCCCACACTGAGTGGGTGGAGACTGAAGTTAGGCCAGCTTGGCACTTGATGT
AATTCTCCTTGGAATTTGCCCTTTTTGAGTTTGGATCTTGGTTCATTCTCAAGCCTCAGACAGTGGTTCA
AAGTTTTTTTCTTCCATTTCAGGTGTCGTGAGCTAGCCCACCATGACCGAGTACAAGCCCACGGTGCGCC
TCGCCACCCGCGACGACGTCCCCCGGGCCGTACGCACCCTCGCCGCCGCGTTCGCCGACTACCCCGCCAC
GCGCCACACCGTCGACCCGGACCGCCACATCGAGCGGGTCACCGAGCTGCAAGAACTCTTCCTCACGCGC
GTCGGGCTCGACATCGGCAAGGTGTGGGTCGCGGACGACGGCGCCGCGGTGGCGGTCTGGACCACGCCGG
AGAGCGTCGAAGCGGGGGCGGTGTTCGCCGAGATCGGCCCGCGCATGGCCGAGTTGAGCGGTTCCCGGCT
GGCCGCGCAGCAACAGATGGAAGGCCTCCTGGCGCCGCACCGGCCCAAGGAGCCCGCGTGGTTCCTGGCC
ACCGTCGGCGTGTCGCCCGACCACCAGGGCAAGGGTCTGGGCAGCGCCGTCGTGCTCCCCGGAGTGGAGG
CGGCCGAGCGCGCCGGGGTGCCCGCCTTCCTGGAGACCTCCGCGCCCCGCAACCTCCCCTTCTACGAGCG
GCTCGGCTTCACCGTCACCGCCGACGTCGAGGTGCCCGAAGGACCGCGCACCTGGTGCATGACCCGCAAG
CCCGGTGCCGGATCGGGAGAGGGCAGAGGAAGTCTGCTAACATGCGGTGACGTCGAGGAGAATCCTGGCC
CACCGGTCGCCACCAGCGAGCTGATTAAGGAGAACATGCACATGAAGCTGTACATGGAGGGCACCGTGGA
CAACCATCACTTCAAGTGCACATCCGAGGGCGAAGGCAAGCCCTACGAGGGCACCCAGACCATGAGAATC
AAGGTGGTCGAGGGCGGCCCTCTCCCCTTCGCCTTCGACATCCTGGCTACTAGCTTCCTCTACGGCAGCA
AGACCTTCATCAACCACACCCAGGGCATCCCCGACTTCTTCAAGCAGTCCTTCCCTGAGGGCTTCACATG
GGAGAGAGTCACCACATACGAAGACGGGGGCGTGCTGACCGCTACCCAGGACACCAGCCTCCAGGACGGC
TGCCTCATCTACAACGTCAAGATCAGAGGGGTGAACTTCACATCCAACGGCCCTGTGATGCAGAAGAAAA
CACTCGGCTGGGAGGCCTTCACCGAGACCCTGTACCCCGCTGACGGCGGCCTGGAAGGCAGAAACGACAT
GGCCCTGAAGCTCGTGGGCGGGAGCCATCTGATCGCAAACATCAAGACCACATATAGATCCAAGAAACCC
GCTAAGAACCTCAAGATGCCTGGCGTCTACTATGTGGACTACAGACTGGAAAGAATCAAGGAGGCCAACA
ACGAGACCTACGTCGAGCAGCACGAGGTGGCAGTGGCCAGATACTGCGACCTCCCTAGCAAACTGGGGCA
CAAGCTTAATTAAGAATTCGTCGAGGGACCTAATAACTTCGTATAGCATACATTATACGAAGTTATACAT
GTTTAAGGGTTCCGGTTCCACTAGGTACAATTCGATATCAAGCTTATCGATAATCAACCTCTGGATTACA
AAATTTGTGAAAGATTGACTGGTATTCTTAACTATGTTGCTCCTTTTACGCTATGTGGATACGCTGCTTT
AATGCCTTTGTATCATGCTATTGCTTCCCGTATGGCTTTCATTTTCTCCTCCTTGTATAAATCCTGGTTG
CTGTCTCTTTATGAGGAGTTGTGGCCCGTTGTCAGGCAACGTGGCGTGGTGTGCACTGTGTTTGCTGACG
CAACCCCCACTGGTTGGGGCATTGCCACCACCTGTCAGCTCCTTTCCGGGACTTTCGCTTTCCCCCTCCC
TATTGCCACGGCGGAACTCATCGCCGCCTGCCTTGCCCGCTGCTGGACAGGGGCTCGGCTGTTGGGCACT
GACAATTCCGTGGTGTTGTCGGGGAAATCATCGTCCTTTCCTTGGCTGCTCGCCTGTGTTGCCACCTGGA
TTCTGCGCGGGACGTCCTTCTGCTACGTCCCTTCGGCCCTCAATCCAGCGGACCTTCCTTCCCGCGGCCT
GCTGCCGGCTCTGCGGCCTCTTCCGCGTCTTCGCCTTCGCCCTCAGACGAGTCGGATCTCCCTTTGGGCC
GCCTCCCCGCATCGATACCGTCGACCTCGATCGAGACCTAGAAAAACATGGAGCAATCACAAGTAGCAAT
ACAGCAGCTACCAATGCTGATTGTGCCTGGCTAGAAGCACAAGAGGAGGAGGAGGTGGGTTTTCCAGTCA
CACCTCAGGTACCTTTAAGACCAATGACTTACAAGGCAGCTGTAGATCTTAGCCACTTTTTAAAAGAAAA
GGGGGGACTGGAAGGGCTAATTCACTCCCAACGAAGACAAGATATCCTTGATCTGTGGATCTACCACACA
CAAGGCTACTTCCCTGATTGGCAGAACTACACACCAGGGCCAGGGATCAGATATCCACTGACCTTTGGAT
GGTGCTACAAGCTAGTACCAGTTGAGCAAGAGAAGGTAGAAGAAGCCAATGAAGGAGAGAACACCCGCTT
GTTACACCCTGTGAGCCTGCATGGGATGGATGACCCGGAGAGAGAAGTATTAGAGTGGAGGTTTGACAGC
CGCCTAGCATTTCATCACATGGCCCGAGAGCTGCATCCGGACTGTACTGGGTCTCTCTGGTTAGACCAGA
TCTGAGCCTGGGAGCTCTCTGGCTAACTAGGGAACCCACTGCTTAAGCCTCAATAAAGCTTGCCTTGAGT
GCTTCAAGTAGTGTGTGCCCGTCTGTTGTGTGACTCTGGTAACTAGAGATCCCTCAGACCCTTTTAGTCA
GTGTGGAAAATCTCTAGCAGCATGTGAGCAAAAGGCCAGCAAAAGGCCAGGAACCGTAAAAAGGCCGCGT
TGCTGGCGTTTTTCCATAGGCTCCGCCCCCCTGACGAGCATCACAAAAATCGACGCTCAAGTCAGAGGTG
GCGAAACCCGACAGGACTATAAAGATACCAGGCGTTTCCCCCTGGAAGCTCCCTCGTGCGCTCTCCTGTT
CCGACCCTGCCGCTTACCGGATACCTGTCCGCCTTTCTCCCTTCGGGAAGCGTGGCGCTTTCTCATAGCT
CACGCTGTAGGTATCTCAGTTCGGTGTAGGTCGTTCGCTCCAAGCTGGGCTGTGTGCACGAACCCCCCGT
TCAGCCCGACCGCTGCGCCTTATCCGGTAACTATCGTCTTGAGTCCAACCCGGTAAGACACGACTTATCG
CCACTGGCAGCAGCCACTGGTAACAGGATTAGCAGAGCGAGGTATGTAGGCGGTGCTACAGAGTTCTTGA
AGTGGTGGCCTAACTACGGCTACACTAGAAGAACAGTATTTGGTATCTGCGCTCTGCTGAAGCCAGTTAC
CTTCGGAAAAAGAGTTGGTAGCTCTTGATCCGGCAAACAAACCACCGCTGGTAGCGGTGGTTTTTTTGTT
TGCAAGCAGCAGATTACGCGCAGAAAAAAAGGATCTCAAGAAGATCCTTTGATCTTTTCTACGGGGTCTG
ACGCTCAGTGGAACGAAAACTCACGTTAAGGGATTTTGGTCATGAGATTATCAAAAAGGATCTTCACCTA
GATCCTTTTAAATTAAAAATGAAGTTTTAAATCAATCTAAAGTATATATGAGTAAACTTGGTCTGACAGT
TACCAATGCTTAATCAGTGAGGCACCTATCTCAGCGATCTGTCTATTTCGTTCATCCATAGTTGCCTGAC
TCCCCGTCGTGTAGATAACTACGATACGGGAGGGCTTACCATCTGGCCCCAGTGCTGCAATGATACCGCG
AGACCCACGCTCACCGGCTCCAGATTTATCAGCAATAAACCAGCCAGCCGGAAGGGCCGAGCGCAGAAGT
GGTCCTGCAACTTTATCCGCCTCCATCCAGTCTATTAATTGTTGCCGGGAAGCTAGAGTAAGTAGTTCGC
CAGTTAATAGTTTGCGCAACGTTGTTGCCATTGCTACAGGCATCGTGGTGTCACGCTCGTCGTTTGGTAT
GGCTTCATTCAGCTCCGGTTCCCAACGATCAAGGCGAGTTACATGATCCCCCATGTTGTGCAAAAAAGCG
GTTAGCTCCTTCGGTCCTCCGATCGTTGTCAGAAGTAAGTTGGCCGCAGTGTTATCACTCATGGTTATGG
CAGCACTGCATAATTCTCTTACTGTCATGCCATCCGTAAGATGCTTTTCTGTGACTGGTGAGTACTCAAC
CAAGTCATTCTGAGAATAGTGTATGCGGCGACCGAGTTGCTCTTGCCCGGCGTCAATACGGGATAATACC
GCGCCACATAGCAGAACTTTAAAAGTGCTCATCATTGGAAAACGTTCTTCGGGGCGAAAACTCTCAAGGA
TCTTACCGCTGTTGAGATCCAGTTCGATGTAACCCACTCGTGCACCCAACTGATCTTCAGCATCTTTTAC
TTTCACCAGCGTTTCTGGGTGAGCAAAAACAGGAAGGCAAAATGCCGCAAAAAAGGGAATAAGGGCGACA
CGGAAATGTTGAATACTCATACTCTTCCTTTTTCAATATTATTGAAGCATTTATCAGGGTTATTGTCTCA
TGAGCGGATACATATTTGAATGTATTTAGAAAAATAAACAAATAGGGGTTCCGCGCACATTTCCCCGAAA
AGTGCCACCTGAC
